Addgene plasmid #76571: NME5 gRNA (BRDN0001149273)
Purpose: 3rd generation lentiviral gRNA plasmid targeting human NME5
Depositing lab: John Doench & David Root. Depositing organization: Broad Institute. Publication: Optimized sgRNA design to maximize activity and minimize off-target effects of CRISPR-Cas9. Doench JG, Fusi N, Sullender M, Hegde M, Vaimberg EW, Donovan KF, Smith I, Tothova Z, Wilen C, Orchard R, Virgin HW, Listgarten J, Root DE. Nat Biotechnol. 2016 Jan 18. doi: 10.1038/nbt.3437. PubMed 26780180.
Backbone
  Vector backbone: lentiGuide-Puro
  Backbone manufacturer: Zhang Lab (Addgene plasmid # 52963)
  Vector type: Mammalian Expression, Lentiviral, CRISPR
  Selectable markers: Puromycin
Growth in bacteria
  Bacterial resistance: Ampicillin, 100 μg/mL
  Growth temperature: 37°C
  Growth strain: DH5alpha
  Copy number: High Copy
Gene/Insert
  Gene/Insert name: NME5 (alt names: NME5; NM_003551.2)
  gRNA/shRNA sequence: GCTAATATCATGGCGACAAG
  Species: H. sapiens (human)
  Entrez Gene: NME5 (a.k.a. NM23H5, RSPH23, NM23-H5)
  Promoter: hU6
  Cloning method: Unknown
  Sequencing primers: 5′ U6-F; 3′ pS2-R
Terms and licenses: Academic/Nonprofit Terms; Industry Terms: Not Available to Industry
Depositor comments: The gRNA was designed to target the following Genbank reference sequence(s): NM_003551.2. Note that this plasmid does NOT contain Cas9. It should be used in conjunction with lentiCas9-Blast (Addgene #52962) or otherwise with cell lines already expressing Cas9. Browse the full kinome gRNA library at http://www.addgene.org/pooled-library/broadgpp-human-kinome/ or visit http://www.broadinstitute.org/rnai/public/ for detailed protocols and information.
How to cite: NME5 gRNA (BRDN0001149273) was a gift from John Doench & David Root (Addgene plasmid # 76571 ; http://n2t.net/addgene:76571 ; RRID:Addgene_76571)
