[The description below was written by a language model from this plasmid's Addgene catalogue record and pLannotate feature annotations shown in this document.]
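Description:
NME5 gRNA (BRDN0001149273) is a third-generation lentiviral guide RNA plasmid built on the lentiGuide-Puro backbone and designed to target human NME5 (also known as NM23-H5 or RSPH23), with the guide designed against the NM_003551.2 reference transcript. It is propagated in E. coli as a high-copy plasmid through a ColE1/pUC-type origin with ampicillin selection from the β-lactamase gene. The bacterial portion also carries an f1 origin and remnants of a lac/lacZα cloning region flanked by T7 and T3 promoters. An SV40 poly(A) signal and SV40 origin lie just downstream of the 3' LTR.

The viral genome is transcribed in packaging cells from an RSV promoter fused to a truncated HIV-1 5' LTR, which makes production Tat-independent. It is followed by the Ψ packaging signal with a partial gag sequence, the Rev response element for Rev-dependent nuclear export, and a cPPT/CTS. The genome ends in a self-inactivating ΔU3 3' LTR. Two expression units sit between the LTRs. The first is a human U6 RNA polymerase III promoter driving the NME5-specific spacer joined to the Streptococcus pyogenes Cas9 guide RNA scaffold. The second is an EF-1α promoter with its intron A driving puromycin N-acetyltransferase, followed by a WPRE to enhance expression, which allows puromycin selection of transduced mammalian cells.

The plasmid does not encode Cas9. It is meant to be used with a separate Cas9 vector, such as the blasticidin-selectable lentiCas9 companion plasmid, or in cells that already express Cas9, to disrupt NME5. It belongs to a human kinome gRNA collection created with optimized sgRNA design rules.
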