Features (pLannotate 1.2.2; 29 found; start..end, strand, type, name):
     14..80      +  CDS            small t antigen (fragment): SV40 (simian virus 40) small t antigen
    106..317     +  promoter       EF-1α core promoter: core promoter for human elongation factor EF-1α
    318..1256    +  intron         EF-1α intron A: intron upstream of the start codon of human EF-1α
   1278..1877    +  CDS            PuroR (fragment): puromycin N-acetyltransferase; pac from Streptomyces; confers resistance to puromycin
   1893..2481    +  misc_feature   WPRE: woodchuck hepatitis virus posttranscriptional regulatory element
   2532..2551    +  misc_feature   cPPT/CTS (fragment): central polypurine tract and central termination sequence of HIV-1
   2553..2786    +  LTR            3' LTR (ΔU3): self-inactivating 3' long terminal repeat (LTR) from HIV-1
   2864..2985    +  polyA_signal   SV40 poly(A) signal: SV40 polyadenylation signal
   3025..3160    +  rep_origin     SV40 ori: SV40 origin of replication
   3181..3199    -  promoter       T7 promoter: promoter for bacteriophage T7 RNA polymerase
   3207..3362    +  CDS            lacZα (fragment): LacZα fragment of β-galactosidase; lacZ fragment
   3367..3795    +  rep_origin     f1 ori (sequence partly withheld): f1 bacteriophage origin of replication; arrow indicates direction of (+) strand synthesis
   3848..3952    +  promoter       AmpR promoter: bla
   3953..4813    +  CDS            AmpR: β-lactamase; bla; confers resistance to ampicillin, carbenicillin, and related antibiotics
   4984..5572    +  rep_origin     ori: high-copy-number ColE1/pMB1/pBR322/pUC origin of replication
   5755..5847    +  CDS            lacI (fragment): lac repressor; lacI; The lac repressor binds to the lac operator to inhibit transcription in E. coli. This inhibition can be relieved by adding lactose or isopropyl-β-D-thiogalactopyranoside (IPTG).
   5860..5881    +  protein_bind   CAP binding site: CAP binding activates transcription in the presence of cAMP. E. coli catabolite activator protein
   5896..5926    +  promoter       lac promoter: promoter for the E. coli lac operon
   5934..5950    +  protein_bind   lac operator: The lac repressor binds to the lac operator to inhibit transcription in E. coli. This inhibition can be relieved by adding lactose or isopropyl-β-D-thiogalactopyranoside (IPTG). lac repressor encoded by lacI
   5995..6013    +  promoter       T3 promoter: promoter for bacteriophage T3 RNA polymerase
   6041..6267    +  promoter       RSV promoter: Rous sarcoma virus enhancer/promoter
   6268..6448    +  LTR            5' LTR (truncated): truncated 5' long terminal repeat (LTR) from HIV-1
   6495..6620    +  misc_feature   HIV-1 Ψ: packaging signal of human immunodeficiency virus type 1
   6604..6967    +  CDS            HIV-1 gag (fragment): gag protein from human immunodeficiency virus 1; gag
   7113..7346    +  misc_feature   RRE: The Rev response element (RRE) of HIV-1 allows for Rev-dependent mRNA export from the nucleus to the cytoplasm.
   7723..7749    +  CDS            Rev (fragment): human immunodeficiency virus 1 (HIV-1) Rev protein; rev; enhances nuclear export of unspliced and incompletely spliced viral mRNAs
   7753..7993    +  promoter       U6 promoter: RNA polymerase III promoter for human U6 snRNA
   8023..8098    +  misc_RNA       gRNA scaffold: guide RNA scaffold for the Streptococcus pyogenes CRISPR/Cas9 system
   8154..8271    +  misc_feature   cPPT/CTS: central polypurine tract and central termination sequence of HIV-1
>Addgene plasmid #76571 | NME5 gRNA (BRDN0001149273) | addgene full sequence | sequence record 186092 | Addgene Assembled Sequence
CCCGGGTGCAAAGATGGATAAAGTTTTAAACAGAGAGGAATCTTTGCAGCTAATGGACCTTCTAGGTCTT
GAAAGGAGTGGGAATTGGCTCCGGTGCCCGTCAGTGGGCAGAGCGCACATCGCCCACAGTCCCCGAGAAG
TTGGGGGGAGGGGTCGGCAATTGATCCGGTGCCTAGAGAAGGTGGCGCGGGGTAAACTGGGAAAGTGATG
TCGTGTACTGGCTCCGCCTTTTTCCCGAGGGTGGGGGAGAACCGTATATAAGTGCAGTAGTCGCCGTGAA
CGTTCTTTTTCGCAACGGGTTTGCCGCCAGAACACAGGTAAGTGCCGTGTGTGGTTCCCGCGGGCCTGGC
CTCTTTACGGGTTATGGCCCTTGCGTGCCTTGAATTACTTCCACCTGGCTGCAGTACGTGATTCTTGATC
CCGAGCTTCGGGTTGGAAGTGGGTGGGAGAGTTCGAGGCCTTGCGCTTAAGGAGCCCCTTCGCCTCGTGC
TTGAGTTGAGGCCTGGCCTGGGCGCTGGGGCCGCCGCGTGCGAATCTGGTGGCACCTTCGCGCCTGTCTC
GCTGCTTTCGATAAGTCTCTAGCCATTTAAAATTTTTGATGACCTGCTGCGACGCTTTTTTTCTGGCAAG
ATAGTCTTGTAAATGCGGGCCAAGATCTGCACACTGGTATTTCGGTTTTTGGGGCCGCGGGCGGCGACGG
GGCCCGTGCGTCCCAGCGCACATGTTCGGCGAGGCGGGGCCTGCGAGCGCGGCCACCGAGAATCGGACGG
GGGTAGTCTCAAGCTGGCCGGCCTGCTCTGGTGCCTGGCCTCGCGCCGCCGTGTATCGCCCCGCCCTGGG
CGGCAAGGCTGGCCCGGTCGGCACCAGTTGCGTGAGCGGAAAGATGGCCGCTTCCCGGCCCTGCTGCAGG
GAGCTCAAAATGGAGGACGCGGCGCTCGGGAGAGCGGGCGGGTGAGTCACCCACACAAAGGAAAAGGGCC
TTTCCGTCCTCAGCCGTCGCTTCATGTGACTCCACGGAGTACCGGGCGCCGTCCAGGCACCTCGATTAGT
TCTCGAGCTTTTGGAGTACGTCGTCTTTAGGTTGGGGGGAGGGGTTTTATGCGATGGAGTTTCCCCACAC
TGAGTGGGTGGAGACTGAAGTTAGGCCAGCTTGGCACTTGATGTAATTCTCCTTGGAATTTGCCCTTTTT
GAGTTTGGATCTTGGTTCATTCTCAAGCCTCAGACAGTGGTTCAAAGTTTTTTTCTTCCATTTCAGGTGT
CGTGACGTACGGCCACCATGACCGAGTACAAGCCCACGGTGCGCCTCGCCACCCGCGACGACGTCCCCAG
GGCCGTACGCACCCTCGCCGCCGCGTTCGCCGACTACCCCGCCACGCGCCACACCGTCGATCCGGACCGC
CACATCGAGCGGGTCACCGAGCTGCAAGAACTCTTCCTCACGCGCGTCGGGCTCGACATCGGCAAGGTGT
GGGTCGCGGACGACGGCGCCGCCGTGGCGGTCTGGACCACGCCGGAGAGCGTCGAAGCGGGGGCGGTGTT
CGCCGAGATCGGCCCGCGCATGGCCGAGTTGAGCGGTTCCCGGCTGGCCGCGCAGCAACAGATGGAAGGC
CTCCTGGCGCCGCACCGGCCCAAGGAGCCCGCGTGGTTCCTGGCCACCGTCGGAGTCTCGCCCGACCACC
AGGGCAAGGGTCTGGGCAGCGCCGTCGTGCTCCCCGGAGTGGAGGCGGCCGAGCGCGCCGGGGTGCCCGC
CTTCCTGGAGACCTCCGCGCCCCGCAACCTCCCCTTCTACGAGCGGCTCGGCTTCACCGTCACCGCCGAC
GTCGAGGTGCCCGAAGGACCGCGCACCTGGTGCATGACCCGCAAGCCCGGTGCCTGAACGCGTTAAGTCG
ACAATCAACCTCTGGATTACAAAATTTGTGAAAGATTGACTGGTATTCTTAACTATGTTGCTCCTTTTAC
GCTATGTGGATACGCTGCTTTAATGCCTTTGTATCATGCTATTGCTTCCCGTATGGCTTTCATTTTCTCC
TCCTTGTATAAATCCTGGTTGCTGTCTCTTTATGAGGAGTTGTGGCCCGTTGTCAGGCAACGTGGCGTGG
TGTGCACTGTGTTTGCTGACGCAACCCCCACTGGTTGGGGCATTGCCACCACCTGTCAGCTCCTTTCCGG
GACTTTCGCTTTCCCCCTCCCTATTGCCACGGCGGAACTCATCGCCGCCTGCCTTGCCCGCTGCTGGACA
GGGGCTCGGCTGTTGGGCACTGACAATTCCGTGGTGTTGTCGGGGAAATCATCGTCCTTTCCTTGGCTGC
TCGCCTGTGTTGCCACCTGGATTCTGCGCGGGACGTCCTTCTGCTACGTCCCTTCGGCCCTCAATCCAGC
GGACCTTCCTTCCCGCGGCCTGCTGCCGGCTCTGCGGCCTCTTCCGCGTCTTCGCCTTCGCCCTCAGACG
AGTCGGATCTCCCTTTGGGCCGCCTCCCCGCGTCGACTTTAAGACCAATGACTTACAAGGCAGCTGTAGA
TCTTAGCCACTTTTTAAAAGAAAAGGGGGGACTGGAAGGGCTAATTCACTCCCAACGAAGACAAGATCTG
CTTTTTGCTTGTACTGGGTCTCTCTGGTTAGACCAGATCTGAGCCTGGGAGCTCTCTGGCTAACTAGGGA
ACCCACTGCTTAAGCCTCAATAAAGCTTGCCTTGAGTGCTTCAAGTAGTGTGTGCCCGTCTGTTGTGTGA
CTCTGGTAACTAGAGATCCCTCAGACCCTTTTAGTCAGTGTGGAAAATCTCTAGCAGTACGTATAGTAGT
TCATGTCATCTTATTATTCAGTATTTATAACTTGCAAAGAAATGAATATCAGAGAGTGAGAGGAACTTGT
TTATTGCAGCTTATAATGGTTACAAATAAAGCAATAGCATCACAAATTTCACAAATAAAGCATTTTTTTC
ACTGCATTCTAGTTGTGGTTTGTCCAAACTCATCAATGTATCTTATCATGTCTGGCTCTAGCTATCCCGC
CCCTAACTCCGCCCATCCCGCCCCTAACTCCGCCCAGTTCCGCCCATTCTCCGCCCCATGGCTGACTAAT
TTTTTTTATTTATGCAGAGGCCGAGGCCGCCTCGGCCTCTGAGCTATTCCAGAAGTAGTGAGGAGGCTTT
TTTGGAGGCCTAGGGACGTACCCAATTCGCCCTATAGTGAGTCGTATTACGCGCGCTCACTGGCCGTCGT
TTTACAACGTCGTGACTGGGAAAACCCTGGCGTTACCCAACTTAATCGCCTTGCAGCACATCCCCCTTTC
GCCAGCTGGCGTAATAGCGAAGAGGCCCGCACCGATCGCCCTTCCCAACAGTTGCGCAGCCTGAATGGCG
AATGGG
[124 nt withheld, positions 3367-3490]
C
[91 nt withheld, positions 3492-3582]
A
[49 nt withheld, positions 3584-3632]
CCTTTGACGTTGGAGTCCACGTTCTTT
[37 nt withheld, positions 3660-3696]
ACCCTATCTCGGTCTATTCTTTTGATTTATAAGGGATTTTGCCGATTTCGGCCTATTGGTTAAAAAATGA
GCTGATTTAACAAAAATTTAACGCGAATTTTAACAAAATATTAACGCTTACAATTTAGGTGGCACTTTTC
GGGGAAATGTGCGCGGAACCCCTATTTGTTTATTTTTCTAAATACATTCAAATATGTATCCGCTCATGAG
ACAATAACCCTGATAAATGCTTCAATAATATTGAAAAAGGAAGAGTATGAGTATTCAACATTTCCGTGTC
GCCCTTATTCCCTTTTTTGCGGCATTTTGCCTTCCTGTTTTTGCTCACCCAGAAACGCTGGTGAAAGTAA
AAGATGCTGAAGATCAGTTGGGTGCACGAGTGGGTTACATCGAACTGGATCTCAACAGCGGTAAGATCCT
TGAGAGTTTTCGCCCCGAAGAACGTTTTCCAATGATGAGCACTTTTAAAGTTCTGCTATGTGGCGCGGTA
TTATCCCGTATTGACGCCGGGCAAGAGCAACTCGGTCGCCGCATACACTATTCTCAGAATGACTTGGTTG
AGTACTCACCAGTCACAGAAAAGCATCTTACGGATGGCATGACAGTAAGAGAATTATGCAGTGCTGCCAT
AACCATGAGTGATAACACTGCGGCCAACTTACTTCTGACAACGATCGGAGGACCGAAGGAGCTAACCGCT
TTTTTGCACAACATGGGGGATCATGTAACTCGCCTTGATCGTTGGGAACCGGAGCTGAATGAAGCCATAC
CAAACGACGAGCGTGACACCACGATGCCTGTAGCAATGGCAACAACGTTGCGCAAACTATTAACTGGCGA
ACTACTTACTCTAGCTTCCCGGCAACAATTAATAGACTGGATGGAGGCGGATAAAGTTGCAGGACCACTT
CTGCGCTCGGCCCTTCCGGCTGGCTGGTTTATTGCTGATAAATCTGGAGCCGGTGAGCGTGGGTCTCGCG
GTATCATTGCAGCACTGGGGCCAGATGGTAAGCCCTCCCGTATCGTAGTTATCTACACGACGGGGAGTCA
GGCAACTATGGATGAACGAAATAGACAGATCGCTGAGATAGGTGCCTCACTGATTAAGCATTGGTAACTG
TCAGACCAAGTTTACTCATATATACTTTAGATTGATTTAAAACTTCATTTTTAATTTAAAAGGATCTAGG
TGAAGATCCTTTTTGATAATCTCATGACCAAAATCCCTTAACGTGAGTTTTCGTTCCACTGAGCGTCAGA
CCCCGTAGAAAAGATCAAAGGATCTTCTTGAGATCCTTTTTTTCTGCGCGTAATCTGCTGCTTGCAAACA
AAAAAACCACCGCTACCAGCGGTGGTTTGTTTGCCGGATCAAGAGCTACCAACTCTTTTTCCGAAGGTAA
CTGGCTTCAGCAGAGCGCAGATACCAAATACTGTTCTTCTAGTGTAGCCGTAGTTAGGCCACCACTTCAA
GAACTCTGTAGCACCGCCTACATACCTCGCTCTGCTAATCCTGTTACCAGTGGCTGCTGCCAGTGGCGAT
AAGTCGTGTCTTACCGGGTTGGACTCAAGACGATAGTTACCGGATAAGGCGCAGCGGTCGGGCTGAACGG
GGGGTTCGTGCACACAGCCCAGCTTGGAGCGAACGACCTACACCGAACTGAGATACCTACAGCGTGAGCT
ATGAGAAAGCGCCACGCTTCCCGAAGGGAGAAAGGCGGACAGGTATCCGGTAAGCGGCAGGGTCGGAACA
GGAGAGCGCACGAGGGAGCTTCCAGGGGGAAACGCCTGGTATCTTTATAGTCCTGTCGGGTTTCGCCACC
TCTGACTTGAGCGTCGATTTTTGTGATGCTCGTCAGGGGGGCGGAGCCTATGGAAAAACGCCAGCAACGC
GGCCTTTTTACGGTTCCTGGCCTTTTGCTGGCCTTTTGCTCACATGTTCTTTCCTGCGTTATCCCCTGAT
TCTGTGGATAACCGTATTACCGCCTTTGAGTGAGCTGATACCGCTCGCCGCAGCCGAACGACCGAGCGCA
GCGAGTCAGTGAGCGAGGAAGCGGAAGAGCGCCCAATACGCAAACCGCCTCTCCCCGCGCGTTGGCCGAT
TCATTAATGCAGCTGGCACGACAGGTTTCCCGACTGGAAAGCGGGCAGTGAGCGCAACGCAATTAATGTG
AGTTAGCTCACTCATTAGGCACCCCAGGCTTTACACTTTATGCTTCCGGCTCGTATGTTGTGTGGAATTG
TGAGCGGATAACAATTTCACACAGGAAACAGCTATGACCATGATTACGCCAAGCGCGCAATTAACCCTCA
CTAAAGGGAACAAAAGCTGGAGCTGCAAGCTTAATGTAGTCTTATGCAATACTCTTGTAGTCTTGCAACA
TGGTAACGATGAGTTAGCAACATGCCTTACAAGGAGAGAAAAAGCACCGTGCATGCCGATTGGTGGAAGT
AAGGTGGTACGATCGTGCCTTATTAGGAAGGCAACAGACGGGTCTGACATGGATTGGACGAACCACTGAA
TTGCCGCATTGCAGAGATATTGTATTTAAGTGCCTAGCTCGATACATAAACGGGTCTCTCTGGTTAGACC
AGATCTGAGCCTGGGAGCTCTCTGGCTAACTAGGGAACCCACTGCTTAAGCCTCAATAAAGCTTGCCTTG
AGTGCTTCAAGTAGTGTGTGCCCGTCTGTTGTGTGACTCTGGTAACTAGAGATCCCTCAGACCCTTTTAG
TCAGTGTGGAAAATCTCTAGCAGTGGCGCCCGAACAGGGACTTGAAAGCGAAAGGGAAACCAGAGGAGCT
CTCTCGACGCAGGACTCGGCTTGCTGAAGCGCGCACGGCAAGAGGCGAGGGGCGGCGACTGGTGAGTACG
CCAAAAATTTTGACTAGCGGAGGCTAGAAGGAGAGAGATGGGTGCGAGAGCGTCAGTATTAAGCGGGGGA
GAATTAGATCGCGATGGGAAAAAATTCGGTTAAGGCCAGGGGGAAAGAAAAAATATAAATTAAAACATAT
AGTATGGGCAAGCAGGGAGCTAGAACGATTCGCAGTTAATCCTGGCCTGTTAGAAACATCAGAAGGCTGT
AGACAAATACTGGGACAGCTACAACCATCCCTTCAGACAGGATCAGAAGAACTTAGATCATTATATAATA
CAGTAGCAACCCTCTATTGTGTGCATCAAAGGATAGAGATAAAAGACACCAAGGAAGCTTTAGACAAGAT
AGAGGAAGAGCAAAACAAAAGTAAGACCACCGCACAGCAAGCGGCCGCTGATCTTCAGACCTGGAGGAGG
AGATATGAGGGACAATTGGAGAAGTGAATTATATAAATATAAAGTAGTAAAAATTGAACCATTAGGAGTA
GCACCCACCAAGGCAAAGAGAAGAGTGGTGCAGAGAGAAAAAAGAGCAGTGGGAATAGGAGCTTTGTTCC
TTGGGTTCTTGGGAGCAGCAGGAAGCACTATGGGCGCAGCGTCAATGACGCTGACGGTACAGGCCAGACA
ATTATTGTCTGGTATAGTGCAGCAGCAGAACAATTTGCTGAGGGCTATTGAGGCGCAACAGCATCTGTTG
CAACTCACAGTCTGGGGCATCAAGCAGCTCCAGGCAAGAATCCTGGCTGTGGAAAGATACCTAAAGGATC
AACAGCTCCTGGGGATTTGGGGTTGCTCTGGAAAACTCATTTGCACCACTGCTGTGCCTTGGAATGCTAG
TTGGAGTAATAAATCTCTGGAACAGATTTGGAATCACACGACCTGGATGGAGTGGGACAGAGAAATTAAC
AATTACACAAGCTTAATACACTCCTTAATTGAAGAATCGCAAAACCAGCAAGAAAAGAATGAACAAGAAT
TATTGGAATTAGATAAATGGGCAAGTTTGTGGAATTGGTTTAACATAACAAATTGGCTGTGGTATATAAA
ATTATTCATAATGATAGTAGGAGGCTTGGTAGGTTTAAGAATAGTTTTTGCTGTACTTTCTATAGTGAAT
AGAGTTAGGCAGGGATATTCACCATTATCGTTTCAGACCCACCTCCCAACCCCGAGGGGACCCAGAGAGG
GCCTATTTCCCATGATTCCTTCATATTTGCATATACGATACAAGGCTGTTAGAGAGATAATTAGAATTAA
TTTGACTGTAAACACAAAGATATTAGTACAAAATACGTGACGTAGAAAGTAATAATTTCTTGGGTAGTTT
GCAGTTTTAAAATTATGTTTTAAAATGGACTATCATATGCTTACCGTAACTTGAAAGTATTTCGATTTCT
TGGCTTTATATATCTTGTGGAAAGGACGAAACACCGGCTAATATCATGGCGACAAGGTTTTAGAGCTAGA
AATAGCAAGTTAAAATAAGGCTAGTCCGTTATCAACTTGAAAAAGTGGCACCGAGTCGGTGCTTTTTTAA
GCTTGGCGTAACTAGATCTTGAGACAAATGGCAGTATTCATCCACAATTTTAAAAGAAAAGGGGGGATTG
GGGGGTACAGTGCAGGGGAAAGAATAGTAGACATAATAGCAACAGACATACAAACTAAAGAATTACAAAA
ACAAATTACAAAAATTCAAAATTTTCGGGTTTATTACAGGGACAGCAGAGATCCACTTTGGCGCCGGCTC
GAGGGGG
