>Addgene plasmid #76571 | NME5 gRNA (BRDN0001149273) | depositor partial sequence | sequence record 144031 | Target Sequence
GCTAATATCATGGCGACAAG
