>Addgene plasmid #76571 | NME5 gRNA (BRDN0001149273) | addgene partial sequence | sequence record 186091 | hU6-F
AGAAAGTAATAATTTCTTGGGTAGTTTGCAGTTTTAAAATTATGTTTTAAAATGGACTATCATATGCTTA
CCGTAACTTGAAAGTATTTCGATTTCTTGGCTTTATATATCTTGTGGAAAGGACGAAACACCGGCTAATA
TCATGGCGACAAGGTTTTAGAGCTAGAAATAGCAAGTTAAAATAAGGCTAGTCCGTTATCAACTTGAAAA
AGTGGCACCGAGTCGGTGCTTTTTTAAGCTTGGCGTAACTAGATCTTGAGACAAATGGCAGTATTCATCC
ACAATTTTAAAAGAAAAGGGGGGATTGGGGGGTACAGTGCAGGGGAAAGAATAGTAGACATAATAGCAAC
AGACATACAAACTAAAGAATTACAAAAACAAATTACAAAAATTCAAAATTTTCGGGTTTATTACAGGGAC
AGCAGAGATCCACTTTGGCGCCGGCTCGAGGGGGCCCGGGTGCAAAGATGGATAAAGTTTTAAACAGAGA
GGAATCTTTGCAGCTAATGGACCTTCTAGGTCTTGAAAGGAGTGGGAATTGGCTCCGGTGCCCGTCAGTG
GGCAGAGCGC
